Addgene plasmid #135751: PX330_MED13_iso1_1
Purpose: Encodes gRNA for 3' target of human MED13_iso1
Depositing lab: Richard M. Myers. Depositing organization: HudsonAlpha Institute for Biotechnology. Publication: CETCh-seq: CRISPR epitope tagging ChIP-seq of DNA-binding proteins. Savic D, Partridge EC, Newberry KM, Smith SB, Meadows SK, Roberts BS, Mackiewicz M, Mendenhall EM, Myers RM. Genome Res. 2015 Sep 9. 10.1101/gr.193540.115 PubMed 26355004.
Backbone
  Vector backbone: PX330
  Vector type: CRISPR
Growth in bacteria
  Bacterial resistance: Ampicillin, 100 μg/mL
  Growth temperature: 37°C
  Growth strain: DH5alpha
  Copy number: High Copy
Gene/Insert
  Gene/Insert name: MED13_iso1 gRNA
  gRNA/shRNA sequence: GCTGTGATCTTCATTTGA
  Species: H. sapiens (human)
  Entrez Gene: MED13 (a.k.a. ARC250, DRIP250, HSPC221, THRAP1, TRAP240)
  Promoter: U6
  Cloning method: Restriction Enzyme; 5′ cloning site Unknown (unknown if destroyed)
Terms and licenses: Academic/Nonprofit Terms; Industry Terms: Not Available to Industry
How to cite: PX330_MED13_iso1_1 was a gift from Richard M. Myers (Addgene plasmid # 135751 ; http://n2t.net/addgene:135751 ; RRID:Addgene_135751)
