[The description below was written by a language model from this plasmid's Addgene catalogue record and pLannotate feature annotations shown in this document.]
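Description:
PX330_MED13_iso1_1 is an all-in-one CRISPR/Cas9 expression plasmid built on the PX330 backbone for transient delivery into mammalian cells. It is propagated in E. coli as a high-copy plasmid through a ColE1/pUC-type origin and selected with ampicillin via the β-lactamase gene. A filamentous phage origin (annotated as f1 in one sequence record and M13 in the other) is also present. The two sequence records, about 8.5 kb each, differ by a single nucleotide in length and give essentially identical feature maps.

The plasmid carries two expression units. A human U6 RNA polymerase III promoter drives a single guide RNA made up of a spacer directed at the 3' end of human MED13 isoform 1, fused to the Streptococcus pyogenes gRNA scaffold. The spacer sits in the short gap between the promoter and the scaffold. Downstream, a hybrid promoter made of the CMV enhancer, the chicken β-actin promoter and a hybrid intron drives S. pyogenes Cas9. The annotation tool splits Cas9 into adjoining N- and C-terminal segments, but these form one continuous coding region. Cas9 ends in a nucleoplasmin bipartite nuclear localization signal and is followed by a bGH polyadenylation signal. A single AAV2 ITR lies after the cassette as a backbone remnant, and because only one is annotated the plasmid is not a functional AAV packaging vector.

Cutting near the 3' end of the MED13 coding region fits the associated CRISPR epitope-tagging ChIP-seq approach, in which a Cas9-induced break is used to insert an epitope tag at the C-terminus of an endogenous DNA-binding or chromatin-associated protein. The donor template needed for tagging is not part of this plasmid.
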