Features (pLannotate 1.2.2; 18 found; start..end, strand, type, name):
      1..241     +  promoter       U6 promoter: RNA polymerase III promoter for human U6 snRNA
    268..343     +  misc_RNA       gRNA scaffold: guide RNA scaffold for the Streptococcus pyogenes CRISPR/Cas9 system
    350..393     +  misc_RNA       gRNA scaffold (fragment): guide RNA scaffold for the Streptococcus pyogenes CRISPR/Cas9 system
    440..725     +  enhancer       CMV enhancer: human cytomegalovirus immediate early enhancer; contains an 18-bp deletion relative to the standard CMV enhancer
    727..1004    +  promoter       chicken β-actin promoter: No description available
   1005..1233    +  intron         hybrid intron: hybrid between chicken β-actin (CBA) and minute virus of mice (MMV) introns (Gray et al., 2011)
   1371..2972    +  CDS            Cas9(N): N-terminal portion of Streptococcus pyogenes Cas9 (Zetsche et al., 2015)
   2973..5471    +  CDS            Cas9(C): C-terminal portion of Streptococcus pyogenes Cas9 (Zetsche et al., 2015)
   5472..5519    +  CDS            nucleoplasmin NLS: bipartite nuclear localization signal from nucleoplasmin
   5553..5664    +  polyA_signal   bGH poly(A) signal: bovine growth hormone polyadenylation signal
   5769..5909    +  repeat_region  AAV2 ITR: inverted terminal repeat of adeno-associated virus serotype 2 inverted
   5914..5965    -  misc_feature   bom (fragment): basis of mobility region from pBR322
   5984..6364    +  rep_origin     M13 ori (sequence partly withheld): M13 bacteriophage origin of replication; arrow indicates direction of (+) strand synthesis
   6440..6489    -  misc_feature   bom (fragment): basis of mobility region from pBR322
   6591..6626    -  CDS            rop (fragment): Rop protein, which maintains plasmids at low copy number; rop
   6721..6825    +  promoter       AmpR promoter: bla
   6826..7686    +  CDS            AmpR: β-lactamase; bla; confers resistance to ampicillin, carbenicillin, and related antibiotics
   7857..8445    +  rep_origin     ori: high-copy-number ColE1/pMB1/pBR322/pUC origin of replication
>Addgene plasmid #135751 | PX330_MED13_iso1_1 | depositor full sequence | sequence record 261951 | Full Sequence
GAGGGCCTATTTCCCATGATTCCTTCATATTTGCATATACGATACAAGGCTGTTAGAGAGATAATTGGAA
TTAATTTGACTGTAAACACAAAGATATTAGTACAAAATACGTGACGTAGAAAGTAATAATTTCTTGGGTA
GTTTGCAGTTTTAAAATTATGTTTTAAAATGGACTATCATATGCTTACCGTAACTTGAAAGTATTTCGAT
TTCTTGGCTTTATATATCTTGTGGAAAGGACGAAACACCGCTGTGATCTTCATTTGAGTTTTAGAGCTAG
AAATAGCAAGTTAAAATAAGGCTAGTCCGTTATCAACTTGAAAAAGTGGCACCGAGTCGGTGCTTTTTTG
TTTTAGAGCTAGAAATAGCAAGTTAAAATAAGGCTAGTCCGTTTTTAGCGCGTGCGCCAATTCTGCAGAC
AAATGGCTCTAGAGGTACCCGTTACATAACTTACGGTAAATGGCCCGCCTGGCTGACCGCCCAACGACCC
CCGCCCATTGACGTCAATAGTAACGCCAATAGGGACTTTCCATTGACGTCAATGGGTGGAGTATTTACGG
TAAACTGCCCACTTGGCAGTACATCAAGTGTATCATATGCCAAGTACGCCCCCTATTGACGTCAATGACG
GTAAATGGCCCGCCTGGCATTGTGCCCAGTACATGACCTTATGGGACTTTCCTACTTGGCAGTACATCTA
CGTATTAGTCATCGCTATTACCATGGTCGAGGTGAGCCCCACGTTCTGCTTCACTCTCCCCATCTCCCCC
CCCTCCCCACCCCCAATTTTGTATTTATTTATTTTTTAATTATTTTGTGCAGCGATGGGGGCGGGGGGGG
GGGGGGGGCGCGCGCCAGGCGGGGCGGGGCGGGGCGAGGGGCGGGGCGGGGCGAGGCGGAGAGGTGCGGC
GGCAGCCAATCAGAGCGGCGCGCTCCGAAAGTTTCCTTTTATGGCGAGGCGGCGGCGGCGGCGGCCCTAT
AAAAAGCGAAGCGCGCGGCGGGCGGGAGTCGCTGCGACGCTGCCTTCGCCCCGTGCCCCGCTCCGCCGCC
GCCTCGCGCCGCCCGCCCCGGCTCTGACTGACCGCGTTACTCCCACAGGTGAGCGGGCGGGACGGCCCTT
CTCCTCCGGGCTGTAATTAGCTGAGCAAGAGGTAAGGGTTTAAGGGATGGTTGGTTGGTGGGGTATTAAT
GTTTAATTACCTGGAGCACCTGCCTGAAATCACTTTTTTTCAGGTTGGACCGGTGCCACCATGGACTATA
AGGACCACGACGGAGACTACAAGGATCATGATATTGATTACAAAGACGATGACGATAAGATGGCCCCAAA
GAAGAAGCGGAAGGTCGGTATCCACGGAGTCCCAGCAGCCGACAAGAAGTACAGCATCGGCCTGGACATC
GGCACCAACTCTGTGGGCTGGGCCGTGATCACCGACGAGTACAAGGTGCCCAGCAAGAAATTCAAGGTGC
TGGGCAACACCGACCGGCACAGCATCAAGAAGAACCTGATCGGAGCCCTGCTGTTCGACAGCGGCGAAAC
AGCCGAGGCCACCCGGCTGAAGAGAACCGCCAGAAGAAGATACACCAGACGGAAGAACCGGATCTGCTAT
CTGCAAGAGATCTTCAGCAACGAGATGGCCAAGGTGGACGACAGCTTCTTCCACAGACTGGAAGAGTCCT
TCCTGGTGGAAGAGGATAAGAAGCACGAGCGGCACCCCATCTTCGGCAACATCGTGGACGAGGTGGCCTA
CCACGAGAAGTACCCCACCATCTACCACCTGAGAAAGAAACTGGTGGACAGCACCGACAAGGCCGACCTG
CGGCTGATCTATCTGGCCCTGGCCCACATGATCAAGTTCCGGGGCCACTTCCTGATCGAGGGCGACCTGA
ACCCCGACAACAGCGACGTGGACAAGCTGTTCATCCAGCTGGTGCAGACCTACAACCAGCTGTTCGAGGA
AAACCCCATCAACGCCAGCGGCGTGGACGCCAAGGCCATCCTGTCTGCCAGACTGAGCAAGAGCAGACGG
CTGGAAAATCTGATCGCCCAGCTGCCCGGCGAGAAGAAGAATGGCCTGTTCGGAAACCTGATTGCCCTGA
GCCTGGGCCTGACCCCCAACTTCAAGAGCAACTTCGACCTGGCCGAGGATGCCAAACTGCAGCTGAGCAA
GGACACCTACGACGACGACCTGGACAACCTGCTGGCCCAGATCGGCGACCAGTACGCCGACCTGTTTCTG
GCCGCCAAGAACCTGTCCGACGCCATCCTGCTGAGCGACATCCTGAGAGTGAACACCGAGATCACCAAGG
CCCCCCTGAGCGCCTCTATGATCAAGAGATACGACGAGCACCACCAGGACCTGACCCTGCTGAAAGCTCT
CGTGCGGCAGCAGCTGCCTGAGAAGTACAAAGAGATTTTCTTCGACCAGAGCAAGAACGGCTACGCCGGC
TACATTGACGGCGGAGCCAGCCAGGAAGAGTTCTACAAGTTCATCAAGCCCATCCTGGAAAAGATGGACG
GCACCGAGGAACTGCTCGTGAAGCTGAACAGAGAGGACCTGCTGCGGAAGCAGCGGACCTTCGACAACGG
CAGCATCCCCCACCAGATCCACCTGGGAGAGCTGCACGCCATTCTGCGGCGGCAGGAAGATTTTTACCCA
TTCCTGAAGGACAACCGGGAAAAGATCGAGAAGATCCTGACCTTCCGCATCCCCTACTACGTGGGCCCTC
TGGCCAGGGGAAACAGCAGATTCGCCTGGATGACCAGAAAGAGCGAGGAAACCATCACCCCCTGGAACTT
CGAGGAAGTGGTGGACAAGGGCGCTTCCGCCCAGAGCTTCATCGAGCGGATGACCAACTTCGATAAGAAC
CTGCCCAACGAGAAGGTGCTGCCCAAGCACAGCCTGCTGTACGAGTACTTCACCGTGTATAACGAGCTGA
CCAAAGTGAAATACGTGACCGAGGGAATGAGAAAGCCCGCCTTCCTGAGCGGCGAGCAGAAAAAGGCCAT
CGTGGACCTGCTGTTCAAGACCAACCGGAAAGTGACCGTGAAGCAGCTGAAAGAGGACTACTTCAAGAAA
ATCGAGTGCTTCGACTCCGTGGAAATCTCCGGCGTGGAAGATCGGTTCAACGCCTCCCTGGGCACATACC
ACGATCTGCTGAAAATTATCAAGGACAAGGACTTCCTGGACAATGAGGAAAACGAGGACATTCTGGAAGA
TATCGTGCTGACCCTGACACTGTTTGAGGACAGAGAGATGATCGAGGAACGGCTGAAAACCTATGCCCAC
CTGTTCGACGACAAAGTGATGAAGCAGCTGAAGCGGCGGAGATACACCGGCTGGGGCAGGCTGAGCCGGA
AGCTGATCAACGGCATCCGGGACAAGCAGTCCGGCAAGACAATCCTGGATTTCCTGAAGTCCGACGGCTT
CGCCAACAGAAACTTCATGCAGCTGATCCACGACGACAGCCTGACCTTTAAAGAGGACATCCAGAAAGCC
CAGGTGTCCGGCCAGGGCGATAGCCTGCACGAGCACATTGCCAATCTGGCCGGCAGCCCCGCCATTAAGA
AGGGCATCCTGCAGACAGTGAAGGTGGTGGACGAGCTCGTGAAAGTGATGGGCCGGCACAAGCCCGAGAA
CATCGTGATCGAAATGGCCAGAGAGAACCAGACCACCCAGAAGGGACAGAAGAACAGCCGCGAGAGAATG
AAGCGGATCGAAGAGGGCATCAAAGAGCTGGGCAGCCAGATCCTGAAAGAACACCCCGTGGAAAACACCC
AGCTGCAGAACGAGAAGCTGTACCTGTACTACCTGCAGAATGGGCGGGATATGTACGTGGACCAGGAACT
GGACATCAACCGGCTGTCCGACTACGATGTGGACCATATCGTGCCTCAGAGCTTTCTGAAGGACGACTCC
ATCGACAACAAGGTGCTGACCAGAAGCGACAAGAACCGGGGCAAGAGCGACAACGTGCCCTCCGAAGAGG
TCGTGAAGAAGATGAAGAACTACTGGCGGCAGCTGCTGAACGCCAAGCTGATTACCCAGAGAAAGTTCGA
CAATCTGACCAAGGCCGAGAGAGGCGGCCTGAGCGAACTGGATAAGGCCGGCTTCATCAAGAGACAGCTG
GTGGAAACCCGGCAGATCACAAAGCACGTGGCACAGATCCTGGACTCCCGGATGAACACTAAGTACGACG
AGAATGACAAGCTGATCCGGGAAGTGAAAGTGATCACCCTGAAGTCCAAGCTGGTGTCCGATTTCCGGAA
GGATTTCCAGTTTTACAAAGTGCGCGAGATCAACAACTACCACCACGCCCACGACGCCTACCTGAACGCC
GTCGTGGGAACCGCCCTGATCAAAAAGTACCCTAAGCTGGAAAGCGAGTTCGTGTACGGCGACTACAAGG
TGTACGACGTGCGGAAGATGATCGCCAAGAGCGAGCAGGAAATCGGCAAGGCTACCGCCAAGTACTTCTT
CTACAGCAACATCATGAACTTTTTCAAGACCGAGATTACCCTGGCCAACGGCGAGATCCGGAAGCGGCCT
CTGATCGAGACAAACGGCGAAACCGGGGAGATCGTGTGGGATAAGGGCCGGGATTTTGCCACCGTGCGGA
AAGTGCTGAGCATGCCCCAAGTGAATATCGTGAAAAAGACCGAGGTGCAGACAGGCGGCTTCAGCAAAGA
GTCTATCCTGCCCAAGAGGAACAGCGATAAGCTGATCGCCAGAAAGAAGGACTGGGACCCTAAGAAGTAC
GGCGGCTTCGACAGCCCCACCGTGGCCTATTCTGTGCTGGTGGTGGCCAAAGTGGAAAAGGGCAAGTCCA
AGAAACTGAAGAGTGTGAAAGAGCTGCTGGGGATCACCATCATGGAAAGAAGCAGCTTCGAGAAGAATCC
CATCGACTTTCTGGAAGCCAAGGGCTACAAAGAAGTGAAAAAGGACCTGATCATCAAGCTGCCTAAGTAC
TCCCTGTTCGAGCTGGAAAACGGCCGGAAGAGAATGCTGGCCTCTGCCGGCGAACTGCAGAAGGGAAACG
AACTGGCCCTGCCCTCCAAATATGTGAACTTCCTGTACCTGGCCAGCCACTATGAGAAGCTGAAGGGCTC
CCCCGAGGATAATGAGCAGAAACAGCTGTTTGTGGAACAGCACAAGCACTACCTGGACGAGATCATCGAG
CAGATCAGCGAGTTCTCCAAGAGAGTGATCCTGGCCGACGCTAATCTGGACAAAGTGCTGTCCGCCTACA
ACAAGCACCGGGATAAGCCCATCAGAGAGCAGGCCGAGAATATCATCCACCTGTTTACCCTGACCAATCT
GGGAGCCCCTGCCGCCTTCAAGTACTTTGACACCACCATCGACCGGAAGAGGTACACCAGCACCAAAGAG
GTGCTGGACGCCACCCTGATCCACCAGAGCATCACCGGCCTGTACGAGACACGGATCGACCTGTCTCAGC
TGGGAGGCGACAAAAGGCCGGCGGCCACGAAAAAGGCCGGCCAGGCAAAAAAGAAAAAGTAAGAATTCCT
AGAGCTCGCTGATCAGCCTCGACTGTGCCTTCTAGTTGCCAGCCATCTGTTGTTTGCCCCTCCCCCGTGC
CTTCCTTGACCCTGGAAGGTGCCACTCCCACTGTCCTTTCCTAATAAAATGAGGAAATTGCATCGCATTG
TCTGAGTAGGTGTCATTCTATTCTGGGGGGTGGGGTGGGGCAGGACAGCAAGGGGGAGGATTGGGAAGAG
AATAGCAGGCATGCTGGGGAGCGGCCGCAGGAACCCCTAGTGATGGAGTTGGCCACTCCCTCTCTGCGCG
CTCGCTCGCTCACTGAGGCCGGGCGACCAAAGGTCGCCCGACGCCCGGGCTTTGCCCGGGCGGCCTCAGT
GAGCGAGCGAGCGCGCAGCTGCCTGCAGGGGCGCCTGATGCGGTATTTTCTCCTTACGCATCTGTGCGGT
ATTTCACACCGCATA
[142 nt withheld, positions 5966-6107]
C
[141 nt withheld, positions 6109-6249]
CCTTTGACGTTGGAGTCCACGTTCTTT
[37 nt withheld, positions 6277-6313]
ACCCTATCTCGGGCTATTCTTTTGATTTATAAGGGATTTTGCCGATTTCGGCCTATTGGTTAAAAAATGA
GCTGATTTAACAAAAATTTAACGCGAATTTTAACAAAATATTAACGTTTACAATTTTATGGTGCACTCTC
AGTACAATCTGCTCTGATGCCGCATAGTTAAGCCAGCCCCGACACCCGCCAACACCCGCTGACGCGCCCT
GACGGGCTTGTCTGCTCCCGGCATCCGCTTACAGACAAGCTGTGACCGTCTCCGGGAGCTGCATGTGTCA
GAGGTTTTCACCGTCATCACCGAAACGCGCGAGACGAAAGGGCCTCGTGATACGCCTATTTTTATAGGTT
AATGTCATGATAATAATGGTTTCTTAGACGTCAGGTGGCACTTTTCGGGGAAATGTGCGCGGAACCCCTA
TTTGTTTATTTTTCTAAATACATTCAAATATGTATCCGCTCATGAGACAATAACCCTGATAAATGCTTCA
ATAATATTGAAAAAGGAAGAGTATGAGTATTCAACATTTCCGTGTCGCCCTTATTCCCTTTTTTGCGGCA
TTTTGCCTTCCTGTTTTTGCTCACCCAGAAACGCTGGTGAAAGTAAAAGATGCTGAAGATCAGTTGGGTG
CACGAGTGGGTTACATCGAACTGGATCTCAACAGCGGTAAGATCCTTGAGAGTTTTCGCCCCGAAGAACG
TTTTCCAATGATGAGCACTTTTAAAGTTCTGCTATGTGGCGCGGTATTATCCCGTATTGACGCCGGGCAA
GAGCAACTCGGTCGCCGCATACACTATTCTCAGAATGACTTGGTTGAGTACTCACCAGTCACAGAAAAGC
ATCTTACGGATGGCATGACAGTAAGAGAATTATGCAGTGCTGCCATAACCATGAGTGATAACACTGCGGC
CAACTTACTTCTGACAACGATCGGAGGACCGAAGGAGCTAACCGCTTTTTTGCACAACATGGGGGATCAT
GTAACTCGCCTTGATCGTTGGGAACCGGAGCTGAATGAAGCCATACCAAACGACGAGCGTGACACCACGA
TGCCTGTAGCAATGGCAACAACGTTGCGCAAACTATTAACTGGCGAACTACTTACTCTAGCTTCCCGGCA
ACAATTAATAGACTGGATGGAGGCGGATAAAGTTGCAGGACCACTTCTGCGCTCGGCCCTTCCGGCTGGC
TGGTTTATTGCTGATAAATCTGGAGCCGGTGAGCGTGGAAGCCGCGGTATCATTGCAGCACTGGGGCCAG
ATGGTAAGCCCTCCCGTATCGTAGTTATCTACACGACGGGGAGTCAGGCAACTATGGATGAACGAAATAG
ACAGATCGCTGAGATAGGTGCCTCACTGATTAAGCATTGGTAACTGTCAGACCAAGTTTACTCATATATA
CTTTAGATTGATTTAAAACTTCATTTTTAATTTAAAAGGATCTAGGTGAAGATCCTTTTTGATAATCTCA
TGACCAAAATCCCTTAACGTGAGTTTTCGTTCCACTGAGCGTCAGACCCCGTAGAAAAGATCAAAGGATC
TTCTTGAGATCCTTTTTTTCTGCGCGTAATCTGCTGCTTGCAAACAAAAAAACCACCGCTACCAGCGGTG
GTTTGTTTGCCGGATCAAGAGCTACCAACTCTTTTTCCGAAGGTAACTGGCTTCAGCAGAGCGCAGATAC
CAAATACTGTCCTTCTAGTGTAGCCGTAGTTAGGCCACCACTTCAAGAACTCTGTAGCACCGCCTACATA
CCTCGCTCTGCTAATCCTGTTACCAGTGGCTGCTGCCAGTGGCGATAAGTCGTGTCTTACCGGGTTGGAC
TCAAGACGATAGTTACCGGATAAGGCGCAGCGGTCGGGCTGAACGGGGGGTTCGTGCACACAGCCCAGCT
TGGAGCGAACGACCTACACCGAACTGAGATACCTACAGCGTGAGCTATGAGAAAGCGCCACGCTTCCCGA
AGGGAGAAAGGCGGACAGGTATCCGGTAAGCGGCAGGGTCGGAACAGGAGAGCGCACGAGGGAGCTTCCA
GGGGGAAACGCCTGGTATCTTTATAGTCCTGTCGGGTTTCGCCACCTCTGACTTGAGCGTCGATTTTTGT
GATGCTCGTCAGGGGGGCGGAGCCTATGGAAAAACGCCAGCAACGCGGCCTTTTTACGGTTCCTGGCCTT
TTGCTGGCCTTTTGCTCACATGT
