Features (pLannotate 1.2.2; 18 found; start..end, strand, type, name):
      1..241     +  promoter       U6 promoter: RNA polymerase III promoter for human U6 snRNA
    268..343     +  misc_RNA       gRNA scaffold: guide RNA scaffold for the Streptococcus pyogenes CRISPR/Cas9 system
    350..393     +  misc_RNA       gRNA scaffold (fragment): guide RNA scaffold for the Streptococcus pyogenes CRISPR/Cas9 system
    440..725     +  enhancer       CMV enhancer: human cytomegalovirus immediate early enhancer; contains an 18-bp deletion relative to the standard CMV enhancer
    727..1004    +  promoter       chicken β-actin promoter: No description available
   1005..1232    +  intron         hybrid intron: hybrid between chicken β-actin (CBA) and minute virus of mice (MMV) introns (Gray et al., 2011)
   1370..2971    +  CDS            Cas9(N): N-terminal portion of Streptococcus pyogenes Cas9 (Zetsche et al., 2015)
   2972..5470    +  CDS            Cas9(C): C-terminal portion of Streptococcus pyogenes Cas9 (Zetsche et al., 2015)
   5471..5518    +  CDS            nucleoplasmin NLS: bipartite nuclear localization signal from nucleoplasmin
   5552..5663    +  polyA_signal   bGH poly(A) signal: bovine growth hormone polyadenylation signal
   5768..5908    +  repeat_region  AAV2 ITR: inverted terminal repeat of adeno-associated virus serotype 2 inverted
   5913..5964    -  misc_feature   bom (fragment): basis of mobility region from pBR322
   5983..6438    +  rep_origin     f1 ori (sequence partly withheld): f1 bacteriophage origin of replication; arrow indicates direction of (+) strand synthesis
   6439..6488    -  misc_feature   bom (fragment): basis of mobility region from pBR322
   6590..6625    -  CDS            rop (fragment): Rop protein, which maintains plasmids at low copy number; rop
   6720..6824    +  promoter       AmpR promoter: bla
   6825..7685    +  CDS            AmpR: β-lactamase; bla; confers resistance to ampicillin, carbenicillin, and related antibiotics
   7856..8444    +  rep_origin     ori: high-copy-number ColE1/pMB1/pBR322/pUC origin of replication
>Addgene plasmid #135751 | PX330_MED13_iso1_1 | addgene full sequence | sequence record 270170 | Addgene NGS Result
GAGGGCCTATTTCCCATGATTCCTTCATATTTGCATATACGATACAAGGCTGTTAGAGAGATAATTGGAA
TTAATTTGACTGTAAACACAAAGATATTAGTACAAAATACGTGACGTAGAAAGTAATAATTTCTTGGGTA
GTTTGCAGTTTTAAAATTATGTTTTAAAATGGACTATCATATGCTTACCGTAACTTGAAAGTATTTCGAT
TTCTTGGCTTTATATATCTTGTGGAAAGGACGAAACACCGCTGTGATCTTCATTTGAGTTTTAGAGCTAG
AAATAGCAAGTTAAAATAAGGCTAGTCCGTTATCAACTTGAAAAAGTGGCACCGAGTCGGTGCTTTTTTG
TTTTAGAGCTAGAAATAGCAAGTTAAAATAAGGCTAGTCCGTTTTTAGCGCGTGCGCCAATTCTGCAGAC
AAATGGCTCTAGAGGTACCCGTTACATAACTTACGGTAAATGGCCCGCCTGGCTGACCGCCCAACGACCC
CCGCCCATTGACGTCAATAGTAACGCCAATAGGGACTTTCCATTGACGTCAATGGGTGGAGTATTTACGG
TAAACTGCCCACTTGGCAGTACATCAAGTGTATCATATGCCAAGTACGCCCCCTATTGACGTCAATGACG
GTAAATGGCCCGCCTGGCATTGTGCCCAGTACATGACCTTATGGGACTTTCCTACTTGGCAGTACATCTA
CGTATTAGTCATCGCTATTACCATGGTCGAGGTGAGCCCCACGTTCTGCTTCACTCTCCCCATCTCCCCC
CCCTCCCCACCCCCAATTTTGTATTTATTTATTTTTTAATTATTTTGTGCAGCGATGGGGGCGGGGGGGG
GGGGGGGGCGCGCGCCAGGCGGGGCGGGGCGGGGCGAGGGGCGGGGCGGGGCGAGGCGGAGAGGTGCGGC
GGCAGCCAATCAGAGCGGCGCGCTCCGAAAGTTTCCTTTTATGGCGAGGCGGCGGCGGCGGCGGCCCTAT
AAAAAGCGAAGCGCGCGGCGGGCGGGAGTCGCTGCGCGCTGCCTTCGCCCCGTGCCCCGCTCCGCCGCCG
CCTCGCGCCGCCCGCCCCGGCTCTGACTGACCGCGTTACTCCCACAGGTGAGCGGGCGGGACGGCCCTTC
TCCTCCGGGCTGTAATTAGCTGAGCAAGAGGTAAGGGTTTAAGGGATGGTTGGTTGGTGGGGTATTAATG
TTTAATTACCTGGAGCACCTGCCTGAAATCACTTTTTTTCAGGTTGGACCGGTGCCACCATGGACTATAA
GGACCACGACGGAGACTACAAGGATCATGATATTGATTACAAAGACGATGACGATAAGATGGCCCCAAAG
AAGAAGCGGAAGGTCGGTATCCACGGAGTCCCAGCAGCCGACAAGAAGTACAGCATCGGCCTGGACATCG
GCACCAACTCTGTGGGCTGGGCCGTGATCACCGACGAGTACAAGGTGCCCAGCAAGAAATTCAAGGTGCT
GGGCAACACCGACCGGCACAGCATCAAGAAGAACCTGATCGGAGCCCTGCTGTTCGACAGCGGCGAAACA
GCCGAGGCCACCCGGCTGAAGAGAACCGCCAGAAGAAGATACACCAGACGGAAGAACCGGATCTGCTATC
TGCAAGAGATCTTCAGCAACGAGATGGCCAAGGTGGACGACAGCTTCTTCCACAGACTGGAAGAGTCCTT
CCTGGTGGAAGAGGATAAGAAGCACGAGCGGCACCCCATCTTCGGCAACATCGTGGACGAGGTGGCCTAC
CACGAGAAGTACCCCACCATCTACCACCTGAGAAAGAAACTGGTGGACAGCACCGACAAGGCCGACCTGC
GGCTGATCTATCTGGCCCTGGCCCACATGATCAAGTTCCGGGGCCACTTCCTGATCGAGGGCGACCTGAA
CCCCGACAACAGCGACGTGGACAAGCTGTTCATCCAGCTGGTGCAGACCTACAACCAGCTGTTCGAGGAA
AACCCCATCAACGCCAGCGGCGTGGACGCCAAGGCCATCCTGTCTGCCAGACTGAGCAAGAGCAGACGGC
TGGAAAATCTGATCGCCCAGCTGCCCGGCGAGAAGAAGAATGGCCTGTTCGGAAACCTGATTGCCCTGAG
CCTGGGCCTGACCCCCAACTTCAAGAGCAACTTCGACCTGGCCGAGGATGCCAAACTGCAGCTGAGCAAG
GACACCTACGACGACGACCTGGACAACCTGCTGGCCCAGATCGGCGACCAGTACGCCGACCTGTTTCTGG
CCGCCAAGAACCTGTCCGACGCCATCCTGCTGAGCGACATCCTGAGAGTGAACACCGAGATCACCAAGGC
CCCCCTGAGCGCCTCTATGATCAAGAGATACGACGAGCACCACCAGGACCTGACCCTGCTGAAAGCTCTC
GTGCGGCAGCAGCTGCCTGAGAAGTACAAAGAGATTTTCTTCGACCAGAGCAAGAACGGCTACGCCGGCT
ACATTGACGGCGGAGCCAGCCAGGAAGAGTTCTACAAGTTCATCAAGCCCATCCTGGAAAAGATGGACGG
CACCGAGGAACTGCTCGTGAAGCTGAACAGAGAGGACCTGCTGCGGAAGCAGCGGACCTTCGACAACGGC
AGCATCCCCCACCAGATCCACCTGGGAGAGCTGCACGCCATTCTGCGGCGGCAGGAAGATTTTTACCCAT
TCCTGAAGGACAACCGGGAAAAGATCGAGAAGATCCTGACCTTCCGCATCCCCTACTACGTGGGCCCTCT
GGCCAGGGGAAACAGCAGATTCGCCTGGATGACCAGAAAGAGCGAGGAAACCATCACCCCCTGGAACTTC
GAGGAAGTGGTGGACAAGGGCGCTTCCGCCCAGAGCTTCATCGAGCGGATGACCAACTTCGATAAGAACC
TGCCCAACGAGAAGGTGCTGCCCAAGCACAGCCTGCTGTACGAGTACTTCACCGTGTATAACGAGCTGAC
CAAAGTGAAATACGTGACCGAGGGAATGAGAAAGCCCGCCTTCCTGAGCGGCGAGCAGAAAAAGGCCATC
GTGGACCTGCTGTTCAAGACCAACCGGAAAGTGACCGTGAAGCAGCTGAAAGAGGACTACTTCAAGAAAA
TCGAGTGCTTCGACTCCGTGGAAATCTCCGGCGTGGAAGATCGGTTCAACGCCTCCCTGGGCACATACCA
CGATCTGCTGAAAATTATCAAGGACAAGGACTTCCTGGACAATGAGGAAAACGAGGACATTCTGGAAGAT
ATCGTGCTGACCCTGACACTGTTTGAGGACAGAGAGATGATCGAGGAACGGCTGAAAACCTATGCCCACC
TGTTCGACGACAAAGTGATGAAGCAGCTGAAGCGGCGGAGATACACCGGCTGGGGCAGGCTGAGCCGGAA
GCTGATCAACGGCATCCGGGACAAGCAGTCCGGCAAGACAATCCTGGATTTCCTGAAGTCCGACGGCTTC
GCCAACAGAAACTTCATGCAGCTGATCCACGACGACAGCCTGACCTTTAAAGAGGACATCCAGAAAGCCC
AGGTGTCCGGCCAGGGCGATAGCCTGCACGAGCACATTGCCAATCTGGCCGGCAGCCCCGCCATTAAGAA
GGGCATCCTGCAGACAGTGAAGGTGGTGGACGAGCTCGTGAAAGTGATGGGCCGGCACAAGCCCGAGAAC
ATCGTGATCGAAATGGCCAGAGAGAACCAGACCACCCAGAAGGGACAGAAGAACAGCCGCGAGAGAATGA
AGCGGATCGAAGAGGGCATCAAAGAGCTGGGCAGCCAGATCCTGAAAGAACACCCCGTGGAAAACACCCA
GCTGCAGAACGAGAAGCTGTACCTGTACTACCTGCAGAATGGGCGGGATATGTACGTGGACCAGGAACTG
GACATCAACCGGCTGTCCGACTACGATGTGGACCATATCGTGCCTCAGAGCTTTCTGAAGGACGACTCCA
TCGACAACAAGGTGCTGACCAGAAGCGACAAGAACCGGGGCAAGAGCGACAACGTGCCCTCCGAAGAGGT
CGTGAAGAAGATGAAGAACTACTGGCGGCAGCTGCTGAACGCCAAGCTGATTACCCAGAGAAAGTTCGAC
AATCTGACCAAGGCCGAGAGAGGCGGCCTGAGCGAACTGGATAAGGCCGGCTTCATCAAGAGACAGCTGG
TGGAAACCCGGCAGATCACAAAGCACGTGGCACAGATCCTGGACTCCCGGATGAACACTAAGTACGACGA
GAATGACAAGCTGATCCGGGAAGTGAAAGTGATCACCCTGAAGTCCAAGCTGGTGTCCGATTTCCGGAAG
GATTTCCAGTTTTACAAAGTGCGCGAGATCAACAACTACCACCACGCCCACGACGCCTACCTGAACGCCG
TCGTGGGAACCGCCCTGATCAAAAAGTACCCTAAGCTGGAAAGCGAGTTCGTGTACGGCGACTACAAGGT
GTACGACGTGCGGAAGATGATCGCCAAGAGCGAGCAGGAAATCGGCAAGGCTACCGCCAAGTACTTCTTC
TACAGCAACATCATGAACTTTTTCAAGACCGAGATTACCCTGGCCAACGGCGAGATCCGGAAGCGGCCTC
TGATCGAGACAAACGGCGAAACCGGGGAGATCGTGTGGGATAAGGGCCGGGATTTTGCCACCGTGCGGAA
AGTGCTGAGCATGCCCCAAGTGAATATCGTGAAAAAGACCGAGGTGCAGACAGGCGGCTTCAGCAAAGAG
TCTATCCTGCCCAAGAGGAACAGCGATAAGCTGATCGCCAGAAAGAAGGACTGGGACCCTAAGAAGTACG
GCGGCTTCGACAGCCCCACCGTGGCCTATTCTGTGCTGGTGGTGGCCAAAGTGGAAAAGGGCAAGTCCAA
GAAACTGAAGAGTGTGAAAGAGCTGCTGGGGATCACCATCATGGAAAGAAGCAGCTTCGAGAAGAATCCC
ATCGACTTTCTGGAAGCCAAGGGCTACAAAGAAGTGAAAAAGGACCTGATCATCAAGCTGCCTAAGTACT
CCCTGTTCGAGCTGGAAAACGGCCGGAAGAGAATGCTGGCCTCTGCCGGCGAACTGCAGAAGGGAAACGA
ACTGGCCCTGCCCTCCAAATATGTGAACTTCCTGTACCTGGCCAGCCACTATGAGAAGCTGAAGGGCTCC
CCCGAGGATAATGAGCAGAAACAGCTGTTTGTGGAACAGCACAAGCACTACCTGGACGAGATCATCGAGC
AGATCAGCGAGTTCTCCAAGAGAGTGATCCTGGCCGACGCTAATCTGGACAAAGTGCTGTCCGCCTACAA
CAAGCACCGGGATAAGCCCATCAGAGAGCAGGCCGAGAATATCATCCACCTGTTTACCCTGACCAATCTG
GGAGCCCCTGCCGCCTTCAAGTACTTTGACACCACCATCGACCGGAAGAGGTACACCAGCACCAAAGAGG
TGCTGGACGCCACCCTGATCCACCAGAGCATCACCGGCCTGTACGAGACACGGATCGACCTGTCTCAGCT
GGGAGGCGACAAAAGGCCGGCGGCCACGAAAAAGGCCGGCCAGGCAAAAAAGAAAAAGTAAGAATTCCTA
GAGCTCGCTGATCAGCCTCGACTGTGCCTTCTAGTTGCCAGCCATCTGTTGTTTGCCCCTCCCCCGTGCC
TTCCTTGACCCTGGAAGGTGCCACTCCCACTGTCCTTTCCTAATAAAATGAGGAAATTGCATCGCATTGT
CTGAGTAGGTGTCATTCTATTCTGGGGGGTGGGGTGGGGCAGGACAGCAAGGGGGAGGATTGGGAAGAGA
ATAGCAGGCATGCTGGGGAGCGGCCGCAGGAACCCCTAGTGATGGAGTTGGCCACTCCCTCTCTGCGCGC
TCGCTCGCTCACTGAGGCCGGGCGACCAAAGGTCGCCCGACGCCCGGGCTTTGCCCGGGCGGCCTCAGTG
AGCGAGCGAGCGCGCAGCTGCCTGCAGGGGCGCCTGATGCGGTATTTTCTCCTTACGCATCTGTGCGGTA
TTTCACACCGCATA
[95 nt withheld, positions 5965-6059]
T
[46 nt withheld, positions 6061-6106]
C
[141 nt withheld, positions 6108-6248]
CCTTTGACGTTGGAGTCCACGTTCTTT
[37 nt withheld, positions 6276-6312]
ACTCTATCTCGGGCTATTCTTTTGATTTATAAGGGATTTTGCCGATTTCGGTCTATTGGTTAAAAAATGA
GCTGATTTAACAAAAATTTAACGCGAATTTTAACAAAATATTAACGTTTACAATTTTATGGTGCACTCTC
AGTACAATCTGCTCTGATGCCGCATAGTTAAGCCAGCCCCGACACCCGCCAACACCCGCTGACGCGCCCT
GACGGGCTTGTCTGCTCCCGGCATCCGCTTACAGACAAGCTGTGACCGTCTCCGGGAGCTGCATGTGTCA
GAGGTTTTCACCGTCATCACCGAAACGCGCGAGACGAAAGGGCCTCGTGATACGCCTATTTTTATAGGTT
AATGTCATGATAATAATGGTTTCTTAGACGTCAGGTGGCACTTTTCGGGGAAATGTGCGCGGAACCCCTA
TTTGTTTATTTTTCTAAATACATTCAAATATGTATCCGCTCATGAGACAATAACCCTGATAAATGCTTCA
ATAATATTGAAAAAGGAAGAGTATGAGTATTCAACATTTCCGTGTCGCCCTTATTCCCTTTTTTGCGGCA
TTTTGCCTTCCTGTTTTTGCTCACCCAGAAACGCTGGTGAAAGTAAAAGATGCTGAAGATCAGTTGGGTG
CACGAGTGGGTTACATCGAACTGGATCTCAACAGCGGTAAGATCCTTGAGAGTTTTCGCCCCGAAGAACG
TTTTCCAATGATGAGCACTTTTAAAGTTCTGCTATGTGGCGCGGTATTATCCCGTATTGACGCCGGGCAA
GAGCAACTCGGTCGCCGCATACACTATTCTCAGAATGACTTGGTTGAGTACTCACCAGTCACAGAAAAGC
ATCTTACGGATGGCATGACAGTAAGAGAATTATGCAGTGCTGCCATAACCATGAGTGATAACACTGCGGC
CAACTTACTTCTGACAACGATCGGAGGACCGAAGGAGCTAACCGCTTTTTTGCACAACATGGGGGATCAT
GTAACTCGCCTTGATCGTTGGGAACCGGAGCTGAATGAAGCCATACCAAACGACGAGCGTGACACCACGA
TGCCTGTAGCAATGGCAACAACGTTGCGCAAACTATTAACTGGCGAACTACTTACTCTAGCTTCCCGGCA
ACAATTAATAGACTGGATGGAGGCGGATAAAGTTGCAGGACCACTTCTGCGCTCGGCCCTTCCGGCTGGC
TGGTTTATTGCTGATAAATCTGGAGCCGGTGAGCGTGGAAGCCGCGGTATCATTGCAGCACTGGGGCCAG
ATGGTAAGCCCTCCCGTATCGTAGTTATCTACACGACGGGGAGTCAGGCAACTATGGATGAACGAAATAG
ACAGATCGCTGAGATAGGTGCCTCACTGATTAAGCATTGGTAACTGTCAGACCAAGTTTACTCATATATA
CTTTAGATTGATTTAAAACTTCATTTTTAATTTAAAAGGATCTAGGTGAAGATCCTTTTTGATAATCTCA
TGACCAAAATCCCTTAACGTGAGTTTTCGTTCCACTGAGCGTCAGACCCCGTAGAAAAGATCAAAGGATC
TTCTTGAGATCCTTTTTTTCTGCGCGTAATCTGCTGCTTGCAAACAAAAAAACCACCGCTACCAGCGGTG
GTTTGTTTGCCGGATCAAGAGCTACCAACTCTTTTTCCGAAGGTAACTGGCTTCAGCAGAGCGCAGATAC
CAAATACTGTTCTTCTAGTGTAGCCGTAGTTAGGCCACCACTTCAAGAACTCTGTAGCACCGCCTACATA
CCTCGCTCTGCTAATCCTGTTACCAGTGGCTGCTGCCAGTGGCGATAAGTCGTGTCTTACCGGGTTGGAC
TCAAGACGATAGTTACCGGATAAGGCGCAGCGGTCGGGCTGAACGGGGGGTTCGTGCACACAGCCCAGCT
TGGAGCGAACGACCTACACCGAACTGAGATACCTACAGCGTGAGCTATGAGAAAGCGCCACGCTTCCCGA
AGGGAGAAAGGCGGACAGGTATCCGGTAAGCGGCAGGGTCGGAACAGGAGAGCGCACGAGGGAGCTTCCA
GGGGGAAACGCCTGGTATCTTTATAGTCCTGTCGGGTTTCGCCACCTCTGACTTGAGCGTCGATTTTTGT
GATGCTCGTCAGGGGGGCGGAGCCTATGGAAAAACGCCAGCAACGCGGCCTTTTTACGGTTCCTGGCCTT
TTGCTGGCCTTTTGCTCACATGT
